>Addgene plasmid #128200 | pFH87 | addgene full sequence | sequence record 252923 | Addgene NGS Result
GGGTCTCAAGCATTGTCTTCGCAGCTGGCACGACAGGTTTCCCGACTGGAAAGCGGGCAGTGAGCGCAAC
GCAATTAATGTGAGTTAGCTCACTCATTAGGCACCCCAGGCTTTACACTTTATGCTTCCGGCTCGTATGT
TGTGTGGAATTGTGAGCGGATAACAATTTCACACAGGAAACAGCTATGACCATGATTACGCCAAGCTTGC
ATGCCTGCAGGTCGACTCTAGAGGATCCCCGGGTACCGAGCTCGAATTCACTGGCCGTCGTTTTACAACG
TCGTGACTGGGAAAACCCTGGCGTTACCCAACTTAATCGCCTTGCAGCACATCCCCCTTTCGCCAGCTGG
CGTAATAGCGAAGAGGCCCGCACCGATCGCCCTTCCCAACAGTTGCGCAGCCTGAATGGCGAATGGCGCC
TGATGCGGTATTTTCTCCTTACGCATCTGTGCGGTATTTCACACCGCATATGGTGCACTCTCAGTACAAT
CTGCTCTGATGCCGCATAGTTAAGCCAGCCCCGACACCCGCCAACACCCGCTGACGCGCCCTGACGGGCT
TGTCTGCTCCCGGCATCCGCTTACAGACAAGCTGTGACGAAGACAAGTTTTTGTACTCTCAAGATTTAAG
TAACTGTACAACGAAACTTACACAGTTACTTAAATCTTGCAGAAGCTACAAAGATAAGGCTTCATGCCGA
AATCAACACCCTGTCATTTTATGGCAGGGTGTTTTTTTTTCGCTTGAGACCGAGGCTAGGTGGAGGCTCA
GTGATGATAAGTCTGCGATGGTGGATGCATGTGTCATGGTCATAGCTGTTTCCTGTGTGAAATTGTTATC
CGCTCAGAGGGCACAATCCTATTCCGCGCTATCCGACAATCTCCAAGACATTAGGTGGAGTTCAGTTCGG
CGTATGGCATATGTCGCTGGAAAGAACATGTGAGCAAAAGGCCAGCAAAAGGCCAGGAACCGTAAAAAGG
CCGCGTTGCTGGCGTTTTTCCATAGGCTCCGCCCCCCTGACGAGCATCACAAAAATCGACGCTCAAGTCA
GAGGTGGCGAAACCCGACAGGACTATAAAGATACCAGGCGTTTCCCCCTGGAAGCTCCCTCGTGCGCTCT
CCTGTTCCGACCCTGCCGCTTACCGGATACCTGTCCGCCTTTCTCCCTTCGGGAAGCGTGGCGCTTTCTC
ATAGCTCACGCTGTAGGTATCTCAGTTCGGTGTAGGTCGTTCGCTCCAAGCTGGGCTGTGTGCACGAACC
CCCCGTTCAGCCCGACCGCTGCGCCTTATCCGGTAACTATCGTCTTGAGTCCAACCCGGTAAGACACGAC
TTATCGCCACTGGCAGCAGCCACTGGTAACAGGATTAGCAGAGCGAGGTATGTAGGCGGTGCTACAGAGT
TCTTGAAGTGGTGGCCTAACTACGGCTACACTAGAAGAACAGTATTTGGTATCTGCGCTCTGCTGAAGCC
AGTTACCTTCGGAAAAAGAGTTGGTAGCTCTTGATCCGGCAAACAAACCACCGCTGGTAGCGGTGGTTTT
TTTGTTTGCAAGCAGCAGATTACGCGCAGAAAAAAAGGATCTCAAGAAGATCCTTTGATCTTTTCTACGG
GGTCTGACGCTCTATTCAACAAAGCCGCCGTCCCGTCAAGTCAGCGTAAATGGGTAGGGGGCTTCAAATC
GTCCGCTCTGCCAGTGTTACAACCAATTAACAAATTCTGATTAGAAAAACTCATCGAGCATCAAATGAAA
CTGCAATTTATTCATATCAGGATTATCAATACCATATTTTTGAAAAAGCCGTTTCTGTAATGAAGGAGAA
AACTCACCGAGGCAGTTCCATAGGATGGCAAGATCCTGGTATCGGTCTGCGATTCCGACTCGTCCAACAT
CAATACAACCTATTAATTTCCCCTCGTCAAAAATAAGGTTATCAAGTGAGAAATCACCATGAGTGACGAC
TGAATCCGGTGAGAATGGCAAAAGCTTATGCATTTCTTTCCAGACTTGTTCAACAGGCCAGCCATTACGC
TCGTCATCAAAATCACTCGCATCAACCAAACCGTTATTCATTCGTGATTGCGCCTGAGCGAGACGAAATA
CGCGATCGCTGTTAAAAGGACAATTACAAACAGGAATCGAATGCAACCGGCGCAGGAACACTGCCAGCGC
ATCAACAATATTTTCACCTGAATCAGGATATTCTTCTAATACCTGGAATGCTGTTTTCCCGGGGATCGCA
GTGGTGAGTAACCATGCATCATCAGGAGTACGGATAAAATGCTTGATGGTCGGAAGAGGCATAAATTCCG
TCAGCCAGTTTAGTCTGACCATCTCATCTGTAACATCATTGGCAACGCTACCTTTGCCATGTTTCAGAAA
CAACTCTGGCGCATCGGGCTTCCCATACAATCGATAGATTGTCGCACCTGATTGCCCGACATTATCGCGA
GCCCATTTATACCCATATAAATCAGCATCCATGTTGGAATTTAATCGCGGCCTCGAGCAAGACGTTTCCC
GTTGAATATGGCTCATAACACCCCTTGTATTACTGTTTATGTAAGCAGACAGTTTTATTGTTCATGATGA
TATATTTTTATCTTGTGCAATGTAACATCAGAGATTTTGAGACACAACGTGGCTTTCCCCCGCCGCTCTA
GAACTAGTGGATCCAAATAAAACGAAAGGCTCAGTCGAAAGACTGGGCCTTTCGTTTTATCTGTTGTTTG
TCGCATTATACGAGACGTCCAGGTTGGGATACCTGAAACAAAACCCATCGTACGGCCAAGGAAGTCTCCA
ATAACTGTGATCCACCACAAGCGCCAGGGTTTTCCCAGTCACGACGTTGTAAAACGACGGCCAGTCATGC
ATAATCCGCACGCATCTGGAATAAGGAAGTGCCATTCCGCCTGACCT
Features (pLannotate 1.2.2; 13 found; start..end, strand, type, name):
     21..63      +  CDS            lacI (fragment): lac repressor; lacI; The lac repressor binds to the lac operator to inhibit transcription in E. coli. This inhibition can be relieved by adding lactose or isopropyl-β-D-thiogalactopyranoside (IPTG).
     76..97      +  protein_bind   CAP binding site: CAP binding activates transcription in the presence of cAMP. E. coli catabolite activator protein
    112..142     +  promoter       lac promoter: promoter for the E. coli lac operon
    150..166     +  protein_bind   lac operator: The lac repressor binds to the lac operator to inhibit transcription in E. coli. This inhibition can be relieved by adding lactose or isopropyl-β-D-thiogalactopyranoside (IPTG). lac repressor encoded by lacI
    203..259     -  misc_feature   MCS: pUC18/19 multiple cloning site
    256..413     +  CDS            lacZα (fragment): LacZα fragment of β-galactosidase; lacZ fragment
    419..518     -  misc_feature   bom (fragment): basis of mobility region from pBR322
    607..731     +  misc_RNA       St1 gRNA scaffold: guide RNA scaffold for the Streptococcus thermophilus CRISPR/Cas9 system (Esvelt et al., 2013)
    997..1585    -  rep_origin     ori: high-copy-number ColE1/pMB1/pBR322/pUC origin of replication
   1721..2536    -  CDS            KanR: aminoglycoside phosphotransferase; aph(3')-Ia; confers resistance to kanamycin in bacteria or G418 (Geneticin®) in eukaryotes
   2652..2674    +  misc_feature   MCS (fragment): pBluescript multiple cloning site
   2674..2720    +  terminator     rrnB T1 terminator: transcription terminator T1 from the E. coli rrnB gene
   2822..2865    -  CDS            lacZα (fragment): LacZα fragment of β-galactosidase; lacZ fragment
