[The description below was written by a language model from this plasmid's Addgene catalogue record and pLannotate feature annotations shown in this document.]
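Description:
pFH87 is a small (about 2.9 kb) synthetic module plasmid from a modular cloning toolkit for plant genome editing. It is built on the pTwist-Kan backbone from Twist Biosciences and catalogued as a plant expression, CRISPR and synthetic biology vector. In E. coli it is maintained at high copy through a ColE1/pUC-type origin of replication and selected with kanamycin through the aph(3')-Ia aminoglycoside phosphotransferase gene (KanR). A fragment of the pBR322 bom region and an rrnB T1 transcription terminator are also annotated in the backbone.

The payload is the single guide RNA backbone for StCas9. It is annotated as the St1 gRNA scaffold, the invariant structural part of the guide RNA recognised by the Streptococcus thermophilus CRISPR/Cas9 system. Upstream of the scaffold, the sequence carries a lac cassette made up of a CAP binding site, lac promoter, lac operator, a pUC18/19-type multiple cloning site and a partial lacZα coding sequence. In modular cloning vectors an arrangement like this often acts as a replaceable blue/white screening element, but the record does not state that role here. No plant promoter, spacer sequence or Cas9 gene is annotated, so the plasmid is not a complete guide expression unit. According to the record, it is meant to be combined with a separate TaU3 promoter module (pFH33). By its name this is presumably a wheat U3 small nuclear RNA promoter, a type commonly used for RNA polymerase III-driven guide transcription in cereals. The record does not describe the assembly sites or the cloning scheme. The plasmid's typical use is as a building block for assembling StCas9 guide RNA expression cassettes for genome editing in plants.
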