Addgene plasmid #128200: pFH87
Purpose: sgRNA backbone for StCas9, combine with TaU3 promoter module (pFH33)
Depositing lab: Vladimir Nekrasov. Depositing organization: Rothamsted Research. Publication: A modular cloning toolkit for genome editing in plants. Hahn F, Korolev A, Sanjurjo Loures L, Nekrasov V. BMC Plant Biol. 2020 Apr 23;20(1):179. doi: 10.1186/s12870-020-02388-2. PubMed 32326901.
Backbone
  Vector backbone: pTwist-Kan
  Backbone manufacturer: Twist Biosciences
  Vector type: Plant Expression, CRISPR, Synthetic Biology
Growth in bacteria
  Bacterial resistance: Kanamycin, 50 μg/mL
  Growth temperature: 37°C
  Growth strain: DH5alpha
  Copy number: High Copy
Gene/Insert
  Gene/Insert name: sgRNA backbone for StCas9, combine with TaU3 promoter module (pFH33)
  Species: Synthetic
Terms and licenses: Academic/Nonprofit Terms; Industry Terms: Not Available to Industry
How to cite: pFH87 was a gift from Vladimir Nekrasov (Addgene plasmid # 128200 ; http://n2t.net/addgene:128200 ; RRID:Addgene_128200)
